Addgene plasmid #196053: TRUPATH Triple GaZ
Purpose: Encodes a G alpha subunit (GNAZ) with RLuc8, a G gamma subunit (GNG1) with GFP2 and a G beta subunit (GNB3) as optimal components of a BRET2 biosensor for studying heterotrimeric G proteins
Depositing lab: Justin English. Depositing organization: University of Utah. Publication: TRUPATH, an open-source biosensor platform for interrogating the GPCR transducerome. Olsen RHJ, DiBerto JF, English JG, Glaudin AM, Krumm BE, Slocum ST, Che T, Gavin AC, McCorvy JD, Roth BL, Strachan RT. Nat Chem Biol. 2020 May 4. pii: 10.1038/s41589-020-0535-8. doi: 10.1038/s41589-020-0535-8. PubMed 32367019.
Backbone
  Vector backbone: pcDNA3.1(+)
  Backbone manufacturer: Genscript
  Backbone size w/o insert (bp): 5100
  Total vector size (bp): 9842
  Vector type: Mammalian Expression, Luciferase
  Selectable markers: Neomycin (select with G418)
Growth in bacteria
  Bacterial resistance: Ampicillin, 100 μg/mL
  Growth temperature: 37°C
  Growth strain: DH5alpha
  Copy number: High Copy
Gene/Insert 1
  Gene/Insert name: GAlphaz-RLuc8 (alt name: GNAZ)
  Species: H. sapiens (human)
  Insert size (bp): 2034
  Mutation: RLuc8 and flanking SGGGGS linkers have been inserted at amino acid position 114 of the alpha subunit
  Entrez Gene: GNAZ (a.k.a. HG1H, gz-alpha)
  Promoter: CMV
  Cloning method: Unknown
  Sequencing primers: 5′ gccacgttgtgagttggatag; 3′ TAGAAGGCACAGTCGAGG
Gene/Insert 2
  Gene/Insert name: GGamma1-GFP2 (alt name: GNGT1)
  Species: H. sapiens (human)
  Insert size (bp): 954
  Entrez Gene: GNGT1 (a.k.a. GNG1, HG3G1)
  Promoter: CMV
  Tag / fusion protein: GFP2 and GSAG linker (N terminal on insert)
  Cloning method: Unknown
  Sequencing primers: 5′ gagggcagaggaagtcttc; 3′ GATTTAGGTGACACTATAG
Gene/Insert 3
  Gene/Insert name: GBeta3 (alt name: GNB3)
  Species: H. sapiens (human)
  Insert size (bp): 1020
  Entrez Gene: GNB3 (a.k.a. CSNB1H, HG2D)
  Promoter: CMV
  Cloning method: Unknown
  Sequencing primers: 5′ CGCAAATGGGCGGTAGGCGTG; 3′ ccggtagggccgggattc
Resource information
  A portion of this plasmid was derived from a plasmid made by: AddgeneTRUPATH Kit #1000000163
Terms and licenses: Academic/Nonprofit Terms; Industry Terms: Not Available to Industry
How to cite: TRUPATH Triple GaZ was a gift from Justin English (Addgene plasmid # 196053 ; http://n2t.net/addgene:196053 ; RRID:Addgene_196053)
