[The description below was written by a language model from this plasmid's Addgene catalogue record and pLannotate feature annotations shown in this document.]
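Description:
TRUPATH Triple GaZ is a mammalian expression plasmid built on a pcDNA3.1(+) backbone that delivers all three subunits of a heterotrimeric G protein BRET2 biosensor from a single vector. It is propagated in E. coli as a high-copy plasmid through a ColE1/pUC-type origin with ampicillin selection (AmpR). It also carries an f1 origin and an SV40 promoter-driven neomycin resistance cassette with an SV40 poly(A) signal, which allows G418 selection in mammalian cells. The catalogue lists a total size of 9,842 bp, whereas the sequenced record used for annotation is 10,177 nt; the record does not explain the difference.

The feature table shows one CMV enhancer/promoter and one bGH poly(A) signal flanking all three human coding regions, which suggests a single polycistronic transcript. First comes untagged Gβ3 (GNB3). It is followed after a short unannotated gap by GFP2 (annotated as EGFP by similarity) fused through a GSAG linker to the N-terminus of Gγ1 (GNGT1). How these two reading frames are separated is not annotated. An EMCV IRES then drives translation of Gαz (GNAZ), which has RLuc8 and flanking SGGGGS linkers inserted at amino acid position 114. The annotation tool labels the two halves of this alpha subunit as GNAI3 fragments and the gamma subunit as bovine, most likely because of homology matching; the catalogue identifies them as human GNAZ and GNGT1.

In the intact heterotrimer, the RLuc8 donor on Gα sits close to the GFP2 acceptor on Gγ and produces a BRET2 signal. Receptor-driven activation and subunit rearrangement lowers that signal. The plasmid is derived from the TRUPATH kit and provides the optimised Gz subunit combination for measuring GPCR coupling to this transducer.
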