Features (pLannotate 1.2.2; 27 found; start..end, strand, type, name):
     28..80      -  misc_feature   bom (fragment): basis of mobility region from pBR322
    235..614     +  enhancer       CMV enhancer: human cytomegalovirus immediate early enhancer
    615..818     +  promoter       CMV promoter: human cytomegalovirus (CMV) immediate early promoter
    814..847     +  LTR            5' LTR (truncated) (fragment): truncated 5' long terminal repeat (LTR) from HIV-1
    863..881     +  promoter       T7 promoter: promoter for bacteriophage T7 RNA polymerase
    917..1936    +  CDS            GNB3 (sequence partly withheld): GBB3_HUMAN - Experimental evidence at protein level: Swiss-Prot protein existence level 1. Guanine nucleotide-binding proteins (G proteins) are involved as a modulator or transducer in various transmembrane signaling systems. The beta and gamma chains are required for the GTPase activity, for replacement of GDP by GTP, and for G protein-effector interaction. From Homo sapiens (Human).
   1997..2713    +  CDS            EGFP: EGFP is a basic (constitutively fluorescent) green fluorescent protein published in 1996, derived from Aequorea victoria. It is reported to be a rapidly-maturing weak dimer with moderate acid sensitivity.
   2729..2950    +  CDS            GNGT1: GBG1_BOVIN - Experimental evidence at protein level: Swiss-Prot protein existence level 1. Guanine nucleotide-binding proteins (G proteins) are involved as a modulator or transducer in various transmembrane signaling systems. The beta and gamma chains are required for the GTPase activity, for replacement of GDP by GTP, and for G protein-effector interaction. From Bos taurus (Bovine).
   3022..3039    -  promoter       SP6 promoter (fragment): promoter for bacteriophage SP6 RNA polymerase
   3162..3624    +  misc_feature   IRES: internal ribosome entry site (IRES) of the encephalomyocarditis virus (EMCV)
   3626..3955    +  CDS            GNAI3 (fragment): GNAI3_HUMAN - Experimental evidence at protein level: Swiss-Prot protein existence level 1. Heterotrimeric guanine nucleotide-binding proteins (G proteins) function as transducers downstream of G protein-coupled receptors (GPCRs) in numerous signaling cascades. The alpha chain contains the guanine nucleotide binding site and alternates between an active, GTP-bound state and an inactive, GDP-bound state. Signaling by an activated GPCR promotes GDP release and GTP binding. The alpha subunit has a low GTPase activity that converts bound GTP to GDP, thereby terminating the signal. Both GDP release
   3983..4915    +  CDS            LUCI_RENRE: Experimental evidence at protein level: Swiss-Prot protein existence level 1. Upon binding the substrate, the enzyme catalyzes an oxygenation, producing a very short-lived hydroperoxide that cyclizes into a dioxetanone structure, which collapses, releasing a CO(2) molecule. The spontaneous breakdown of the dioxetanone releases the energy (about 50 kcal/mole) that is necessary to generate the excited state of the coelenteramide product, which is the singlet form of the monoanion. In vivo the product undergoes the process of nonradiative energy transfer to an accessory protein, a green fluoresce
   4928..5656    +  CDS            GNAI3 (fragment): GNAI3_HUMAN - Experimental evidence at protein level: Swiss-Prot protein existence level 1. Heterotrimeric guanine nucleotide-binding proteins (G proteins) function as transducers downstream of G protein-coupled receptors (GPCRs) in numerous signaling cascades. The alpha chain contains the guanine nucleotide binding site and alternates between an active, GTP-bound state and an inactive, GDP-bound state. Signaling by an activated GPCR promotes GDP release and GTP binding. The alpha subunit has a low GTPase activity that converts bound GTP to GDP, thereby terminating the signal. Both GDP release
   5774..5998    +  polyA_signal   bGH poly(A) signal: bovine growth hormone polyadenylation signal
   6002..6023    +  promoter       SV40 promoter (fragment): SV40 enhancer and early promoter
   6044..6472    +  rep_origin     f1 ori (sequence partly withheld): f1 bacteriophage origin of replication; arrow indicates direction of (+) strand synthesis
   6486..6815    +  promoter       SV40 promoter: SV40 enhancer and early promoter
   6882..7673    +  CDS            neo: KKA2_KLEPN - Also known as kan, nptII. Experimental evidence at protein level: Swiss-Prot protein existence level 1. Resistance to kanamycin, neomycin, paromomycin, ribostamycin, butirosin and gentamicin B. From Klebsiella pneumoniae.
   7697..7855    +  CDS            ble (fragment): BLE_KLEPN - Experimental evidence at protein level: Swiss-Prot protein existence level 1. Binding protein with a strong affinity to the bleomycin family of antibiotics. Binds to CL990; an antimitotic-antibiotic compound. From Klebsiella pneumoniae.
   7850..7971    +  polyA_signal   SV40 poly(A) signal: SV40 polyadenylation signal
   8044..8060    -  protein_bind   lac operator: The lac repressor binds to the lac operator to inhibit transcription in E. coli. This inhibition can be relieved by adding lactose or isopropyl-β-D-thiogalactopyranoside (IPTG). lac repressor encoded by lacI
   8068..8098    -  promoter       lac promoter: promoter for the E. coli lac operon
   8113..8134    -  protein_bind   CAP binding site: CAP binding activates transcription in the presence of cAMP. E. coli catabolite activator protein
   8147..8239    -  CDS            lacI (fragment): lac repressor; lacI; The lac repressor binds to the lac operator to inhibit transcription in E. coli. This inhibition can be relieved by adding lactose or isopropyl-β-D-thiogalactopyranoside (IPTG).
   8422..9010    -  rep_origin     ori: high-copy-number ColE1/pMB1/pBR322/pUC origin of replication
   9181..10041   -  CDS            AmpR: β-lactamase; bla; confers resistance to ampicillin, carbenicillin, and related antibiotics
  10042..10146   -  promoter       AmpR promoter: bla
>Addgene plasmid #196053 | TRUPATH Triple GaZ | addgene full sequence | sequence record 387469 | Addgene NGS Result
GACGGATCGGGAGATCTCCCGATCCCCTATGGTGCACTCTCAGTACAATCTGCTCTGATGCCGCATAGTT
AAGCCAGTATCTGCTCCCTGCTTGTGTGTTGGAGGTCGCTGAGTAGTGCGCGAGCAAAATTTAAGCTACA
ACAAGGCAAGGCTTGACCGACAATTGCATGAAGAATCTGCTTAGGGTTAGGCGTTTTGCGCTGCTTCGCG
ATGTACGGGCCAGATATACGCGTTGACATTGATTATTGACTAGTTATTAATAGTAATCAATTACGGGGTC
ATTAGTTCATAGCCCATATATGGAGTTCCGCGTTACATAACTTACGGTAAATGGCCCGCCTGGCTGACCG
CCCAACGACCCCCGCCCATTGACGTCAATAATGACGTATGTTCCCATAGTAACGCCAATAGGGACTTTCC
ATTGACGTCAATGGGTGGAGTATTTACGGTAAACTGCCCACTTGGCAGTACATCAAGTGTATCATATGCC
AAGTACGCCCCCTATTGACGTCAATGACGGTAAATGGCCCGCCTGGCATTATGCCCAGTACATGACCTTA
TGGGACTTTCCTACTTGGCAGTACATCTACGTATTAGTCATCGCTATTACCATGGTGATGCGGTTTTGGC
AGTACATCAATGGGCGTGGATAGCGGTTTGACTCACGGGGATTTCCAAGTCTCCACCCCATTGACGTCAA
TGGGAGTTTGTTTTGGCACCAAAATCAACGGGACTTTCCAAAATGTCGTAACAACTCCGCCCCATTGACG
CAAATGGGCGGTAGGCGTGTACGGTGGGAGGTCTATATAAGCAGAGCTCTCTGGCTAACTAGAGAACCCA
CTGCTTACTGGCTTATCGAAATTAATACGACTCACTATAGGGAGACCCAAGCTGGCTAGCGTTTAAACTT
AAGCTTATG
[1017 nt withheld, positions 920-1936]
GAGGGCAGAGGAAGTCTTCTAACATGCGGTGACGTGGAGGAGAATCCCGGCCCTACCGGTATGGTGTCCA
AGGGAGAGGAGCTGTTCACCGGAGTGGTGCCTATCCTGGTGGAGCTGGACGGCGATGTGAATGGCCACAA
GTTTAGCGTGTCCGGAGAGGGAGAGGGCGATGCAACCTACGGCAAGCTGACACTGAAGTTCATCTGCACC
ACAGGCAAGCTGCCCGTGCCTTGGCCAACCCTGGTGACCACACTGTCCTACGGCGTGCAGTGTTTTTCTC
GCTATCCTGACCACATGAAGCAGCACGATTTCTTTAAGTCTGCCATGCCAGAGGGCTACGTGCAGGAGAG
GACAATCTTCTTTAAGGACGATGGCAATTATAAGACCCGCGCCGAGGTGAAGTTCGAGGGCGATACACTG
GTGAACCGGATCGAGCTGAAGGGCATCGACTTTAAGGAGGATGGCAATATCCTGGGCCACAAGCTGGAGT
ACAACTATAATCCCCACAACGTGTATATCATGGCCGACAAGCAGAAGAACGGCATCAAGGTCAATTTCAA
GATCAGACACAACATCGAGGACGGCTCTGTGCAGCTGGCCGATCACTACCAGCAGAACACCCCAATCGGC
GACGGACCCGTGCTGCTGCCTGATAATCACTATCTGTTTACACAGTCTGCCCTGAGCAAGGACCCTAATG
AGAAGAGGGATCACATGGTGCTGCTGGAGTTCGTGACCGCAGCAGGCATCACACTGGGCATGGATGAGCT
GTACAAGGGCAGCGCCGGCACCATGCCAGTGATCAACATCGAGGACCTGACAGAGAAGGATAAGCTGAAG
ATGGAGGTGGACCAGCTGAAGAAGGAGGTGACCCTGGAGCGGATGCTGGTGAGCAAGTGCTGTGAGGAGT
TTCGGGACTATGTGGAGGAGAGATCCGGAGAGGACCCCCTGGTGAAGGGCATCCCAGAGGACAAGAACCC
CTTCAAGGAGCTGAAGGGCGGCTGCGTGATCAGCTGACCGCGGCGTACGAGGCCTGCATGCTCCGGACCT
GCAGGTTCGAAGTCGACAGATCTCAATTGGGGCCCCTATAGTGTCACCTAAATAATTCCGCCCCCCCCTC
TCCCTCCCCCCCCCCTAACGTTACTGGCCGAAGCCGCTTGGAATAAGGCCGGTGTGCGTTTGTCTATATG
TTATTTTCCACCATATTGCCGTCTTTTGGCAATGTGAGGGCCCGGAAACCTGGCCCTGTCTTCTTGACGA
GCATTCCTAGGGGTCTTTCCCCTCTCGCCAAAGGAATGCAAGGTCTGTTGAATGTCGTGAAGGAAGCAGT
TCCTCTGGAAGCTTCTTGAAGACAAACAACGTCTGTAGCGACCCTTTGCAGGCAGCGGAACCCCCCACCT
GGCGACAGGTGCCTCTGCGGCCAAAAGCCACGTGTATAAGATACACCTGCAAAGGCGGCACAACCCCAGT
GCCACGTTGTGAGTTGGATAGTTGTGGAAAGAGTCAAATGGCTCTCCTCAAGCGTATTCAACAAGGGGCT
GAAGGATGCCCAGAAGGTACCCCATTGTATGGGATCTGATCTGGGGCCTCGGTGCACATGCTTTACATGT
GTTTAGTCGAGGTTAAAAAAACGTCTAGGCCCCCCGAACCACGGGGACGTGGTTTTCCTTTGAAAAACAC
GATGATAATATGGGCTGCAGGCAGAGCTCCGAGGAGAAGGAGGCAGCAAGGAGAAGCAGGAGGATCGACC
GGCACCTGAGAAGCGAGTCCCAGCGCCAGCGGAGAGAGATCAAGCTGCTGCTGCTGGGCACCTCTAATAG
CGGCAAGTCTACAATCGTGAAGCAGATGAAGATCATCCACAGCGGCGGCTTCAATCTGGAGGCCTGTAAG
GAGTACAAGCCACTGATCATCTATAACGCCATCGACTCTCTGACCAGGATCATCAGGGCACTGGCAGCCC
TGCGGATCGATTTTCACAACCCCGACAGAGCCTATGATGCAGTGCAGCTGTTCGCACTGACCGGACCTAG
CGGAGGAGGAGGCTCCATGGCATCTAAGGTGTACGATCCAGAGCAGCGGAAGAGAATGATCACAGGACCA
CAGTGGTGGGCAAGGTGCAAGCAGATGAATGTGCTGGATTCTTTTATCAACTACTATGACAGCGAGAAGC
ACGCCGAGAATGCCGTGATCTTCCTGCACGGCAACGCCACCTCTAGCTATCTGTGGAGGCACGTGGTGCC
CCACATCGAGCCTGTGGCAAGGTGTATCATCCCCGACCTGATCGGCATGGGCAAGAGCGGCAAGTCCGGC
AATGGCAGCTACAGGCTGCTGGATCACTACAAGTATCTGACAGCCTGGTTCGAGCTGCTGAACCTGCCTA
AGAAGATCATCTTTGTGGGACACGACTGGGGAGCAGCACTGGCATTCCACTACGCCTATGAGCACCAGGA
CCGCATCAAGGCCATCGTGCACATGGAGTCCGTGGTGGATGTGATCGAGTCTTGGGACGAGTGGCCCGAC
ATCGAGGAGGACATCGCCCTGATCAAGTCTGAGGAGGGCGAGAAGATGGTGCTGGAGAACAATTTCTTTG
TGGAGACCGTGCTGCCAAGCAAGATCATGAGGAAGCTGGAGCCAGAGGAGTTCGCAGCATACCTGGAGCC
TTTTAAGGAGAAGGGCGAGGTGAGGCGCCCAACACTGAGCTGGCCAAGAGAGATCCCACTGGTGAAGGGA
GGCAAGCCAGACGTGGTGCAGATCGTGCGGAATTACAACGCCTATCTGAGAGCCTCCGACGATCTGCCCA
AGCTGTTCATCGAGAGCGATCCTGGCTTCTTTTCCAATGCCATCGTGGAGGGCGCCAAGAAGTTCCCTAA
CACCGAGTTTGTGAAGGTGAAGGGCCTGCACTTTCTGCAGGAGGACGCCCCAGATGAGATGGGCAAGTAC
ATCAAGTCCTTCGTGGAGAGGGTGCTGAAGAACGAGCAGTCTGGAGGAGGAGGCTCTGCAGAGAGCAAGG
GAGAGATCACACCTGAGCTGCTGGGCGTGATGAGGAGACTGTGGGCCGACCCAGGAGCACAGGCCTGCTT
TAGCCGGTCCTCTGAGTATCACCTGGAGGATAATGCCGCCTACTATCTGAACGACCTGGAGAGAATCGCT
GCCGCCGATTACATCCCTACCGTGGAGGACATCCTGCGGAGCCGGGACATGACCACAGGCATCGTGGAGA
ATAAGTTCACCTTTAAGGAGCTGACATTCAAGATGGTGGATGTGGGAGGACAGAGGTCCGAGAGAAAGAA
GTGGATTCACTGCTTCGAGGGCGTGACCGCCATCATCTTTTGTGTGGAGCTGTCTGGCTACGATCTGAAG
CTGTATGAGGACAACCAGACATCCAGGATGGCCGAGTCTCTGCGCCTGTTTGACAGCATCTGCAACAATA
ACTGGTTCATCAATACCTCCCTGATCCTGTTTCTGAACAAGAAGGATCTGCTGGCCGAGAAGATCAGGCG
CATCCCTCTGACCATCTGTTTCCCAGAGTACAAGGGCCAGAATACATATGAGGAGGCCGCCGTGTACATC
CAGAGGCAGTTTGAGGACCTGAATCGCAACAAGGAGACCAAGGAGATCTATAGCCACTTCACATGCGCCA
CCGATACATCCAACATCCAGTTCGTGTTTGATGCCGTGACAGACGTGATCATCCAGAATAACCTGAAGTA
CATCGGCCTGTGTTGAGGTACCGAGCTCGGATCCACTAGTCCAGTGTGGTGGAATTCTGCAGATATCCAG
CACAGTGGCGGCCGCTCGAGTCTAGAGGGCCCGTTTAAACCCGCTGATCAGCCTCGACTGTGCCTTCTAG
TTGCCAGCCATCTGTTGTTTGCCCCTCCCCCGTGCCTTCCTTGACCCTGGAAGGTGCCACTCCCACTGTC
CTTTCCTAATAAAATGAGGAAATTGCATCGCATTGTCTGAGTAGGTGTCATTCTATTCTGGGGGGTGGGG
TGGGGCAGGACAGCAAGGGGGAGGATTGGGAAGACAATAGCAGGCATGCTGGGGATGCGGTGGGCTCTAT
GGCTTCTGAGGCGGAAAGAACCAGCTGGGGCTCTAGGGGGTATCCCC
[124 nt withheld, positions 6044-6167]
C
[91 nt withheld, positions 6169-6259]
A
[49 nt withheld, positions 6261-6309]
CCTTTGACGTTGGAGTCCACGTTCTTT
[37 nt withheld, positions 6337-6373]
ACCCTATCTCGGTCTATTCTTTTGATTTATAAGGGATTTTGCCGATTTCGGCCTATTGGTTAAAAAATGA
GCTGATTTAACAAAAATTTAACGCGAATTAATTCTGTGGAATGTGTGTCAGTTAGGGTGTGGAAAGTCCC
CAGGCTCCCCAGCAGGCAGAAGTATGCAAAGCATGCATCTCAATTAGTCAGCAACCAGGTGTGGAAAGTC
CCCAGGCTCCCCAGCAGGCAGAAGTATGCAAAGCATGCATCTCAATTAGTCAGCAACCATAGTCCCGCCC
CTAACTCCGCCCATCCCGCCCCTAACTCCGCCCAGTTCCGCCCATTCTCCGCCCCATGGCTGACTAATTT
TTTTTATTTATGCAGAGGCCGAGGCCGCCTCTGCCTCTGAGCTATTCCAGAAGTAGTGAGGAGGCTTTTT
TGGAGGCCTAGGCTTTTGCAAAAAGCTCCCGGGAGCTTGTATATCCATTTTCGGATCTGATCAAGAGACA
GGATGAGGATCGTTTCGCATGATTGAACAAGATGGATTGCACGCAGGTTCTCCGGCCGCTTGGGTGGAGA
GGCTATTCGGCTATGACTGGGCACAACAGACAATCGGCTGCTCTGATGCCGCCGTGTTCCGGCTGTCAGC
GCAGGGGCGCCCGGTTCTTTTTGTCAAGACCGACCTGTCCGGTGCCCTGAATGAACTGCAGGACGAGGCA
GCGCGGCTATCGTGGCTGGCCACGACGGGCGTTCCTTGCGCAGCTGTGCTCGACGTTGTCACTGAAGCGG
GAAGGGACTGGCTGCTATTGGGCGAAGTGCCGGGGCAGGATCTCCTGTCATCTCACCTTGCTCCTGCCGA
GAAAGTATCCATCATGGCTGATGCAATGCGGCGGCTGCATACGCTTGATCCGGCTACCTGCCCATTCGAC
CACCAAGCGAAACATCGCATCGAGCGAGCACGTACTCGGATGGAAGCCGGTCTTGTCGATCAGGATGATC
TGGACGAAGAGCATCAGGGGCTCGCGCCAGCCGAACTGTTCGCCAGGCTCAAGGCGCGCATGCCCGACGG
CGAGGATCTCGTCGTGACCCATGGCGATGCCTGCTTGCCGAATATCATGGTGGAAAATGGCCGCTTTTCT
GGATTCATCGACTGTGGCCGGCTGGGTGTGGCGGACCGCTATCAGGACATAGCGTTGGCTACCCGTGATA
TTGCTGAAGAGCTTGGCGGCGAATGGGCTGACCGCTTCCTCGTGCTTTACGGTATCGCCGCTCCCGATTC
GCAGCGCATCGCCTTCTATCGCCTTCTTGACGAGTTCTTCTGAGCGGGACTCTGGGGTTCGAAATGACCG
ACCAAGCGACGCCCAACCTGCCATCACGAGATTTCGATTCCACCGCCGCCTTCTATGAAAGGTTGGGCTT
CGGAATCGTTTTCCGGGACGCCGGCTGGATGATCCTCCAGCGCGGGGATCTCATGCTGGAGTTCTTCGCC
CACCCCAACTTGTTTATTGCAGCTTATAATGGTTACAAATAAAGCAATAGCATCACAAATTTCACAAATA
AAGCATTTTTTTCACTGCATTCTAGTTGTGGTTTGTCCAAACTCATCAATGTATCTTATCATGTCTGTAT
ACCGTCGACCTCTAGCTAGAGCTTGGCGTAATCATGGTCATAGCTGTTTCCTGTGTGAAATTGTTATCCG
CTCACAATTCCACACAACATACGAGCCGGAAGCATAAAGTGTAAAGCCTGGGGTGCCTAATGAGTGAGCT
AACTCACATTAATTGCGTTGCGCTCACTGCCCGCTTTCCAGTCGGGAAACCTGTCGTGCCAGCTGCATTA
ATGAATCGGCCAACGCGCGGGGAGAGGCGGTTTGCGTATTGGGCGCTCTTCCGCTTCCTCGCTCACTGAC
TCGCTGCGCTCGGTCGTTCGGCTGCGGCGAGCGGTATCAGCTCACTCAAAGGCGGTAATACGGTTATCCA
CAGAATCAGGGGATAACGCAGGAAAGAACATGTGAGCAAAAGGCCAGCAAAAGGCCAGGAACCGTAAAAA
GGCCGCGTTGCTGGCGTTTTTCCATAGGCTCCGCCCCCCTGACGAGCATCACAAAAATCGACGCTCAAGT
CAGAGGTGGCGAAACCCGACAGGACTATAAAGATACCAGGCGTTTCCCCCTGGAAGCTCCCTCGTGCGCT
CTCCTGTTCCGACCCTGCCGCTTACCGGATACCTGTCCGCCTTTCTCCCTTCGGGAAGCGTGGCGCTTTC
TCATAGCTCACGCTGTAGGTATCTCAGTTCGGTGTAGGTCGTTCGCTCCAAGCTGGGCTGTGTGCACGAA
CCCCCCGTTCAGCCCGACCGCTGCGCCTTATCCGGTAACTATCGTCTTGAGTCCAACCCGGTAAGACACG
ACTTATCGCCACTGGCAGCAGCCACTGGTAACAGGATTAGCAGAGCGAGGTATGTAGGCGGTGCTACAGA
GTTCTTGAAGTGGTGGCCTAACTACGGCTACACTAGAAGAACAGTATTTGGTATCTGCGCTCTGCTGAAG
CCAGTTACCTTCGGAAAAAGAGTTGGTAGCTCTTGATCCGGCAAACAAACCACCGCTGGTAGCGGTGGTT
TTTTTGTTTGCAAGCAGCAGATTACGCGCAGAAAAAAAGGATCTCAAGAAGATCCTTTGATCTTTTCTAC
GGGGTCTGACGCTCAGTGGAACGAAAACTCACGTTAAGGGATTTTGGTCATGAGATTATCAAAAAGGATC
TTCACCTAGATCCTTTTAAATTAAAAATGAAGTTTTAAATCAATCTAAAGTATATATGAGTAAACTTGGT
CTGACAGTTACCAATGCTTAATCAGTGAGGCACCTATCTCAGCGATCTGTCTATTTCGTTCATCCATAGT
TGCCTGACTCCCCGTCGTGTAGATAACTACGATACGGGAGGGCTTACCATCTGGCCCCAGTGCTGCAATG
ATACCGCGAGACCCACGCTCACCGGCTCCAGATTTATCAGCAATAAACCAGCCAGCCGGAAGGGCCGAGC
GCAGAAGTGGTCCTGCAACTTTATCCGCCTCCATCCAGTCTATTAATTGTTGCCGGGAAGCTAGAGTAAG
TAGTTCGCCAGTTAATAGTTTGCGCAACGTTGTTGCCATTGCTACAGGCATCGTGGTGTCACGCTCGTCG
TTTGGTATGGCTTCATTCAGCTCCGGTTCCCAACGATCAAGGCGAGTTACATGATCCCCCATGTTGTGCA
AAAAAGCGGTTAGCTCCTTCGGTCCTCCGATCGTTGTCAGAAGTAAGTTGGCCGCAGTGTTATCACTCAT
GGTTATGGCAGCACTGCATAATTCTCTTACTGTCATGCCATCCGTAAGATGCTTTTCTGTGACTGGTGAG
TACTCAACCAAGTCATTCTGAGAATAGTGTATGCGGCGACCGAGTTGCTCTTGCCCGGCGTCAATACGGG
ATAATACCGCGCCACATAGCAGAACTTTAAAAGTGCTCATCATTGGAAAACGTTCTTCGGGGCGAAAACT
CTCAAGGATCTTACCGCTGTTGAGATCCAGTTCGATGTAACCCACTCGTGCACCCAACTGATCTTCAGCA
TCTTTTACTTTCACCAGCGTTTCTGGGTGAGCAAAAACAGGAAGGCAAAATGCCGCAAAAAAGGGAATAA
GGGCGACACGGAAATGTTGAATACTCATACTCTTCCTTTTTCAATATTATTGAAGCATTTATCAGGGTTA
TTGTCTCATGAGCGGATACATATTTGAATGTATTTAGAAAAATAAACAAATAGGGGTTCCGCGCACATTT
CCCCGAAAAGTGCCACCTGACGTC
